>Addgene plasmid #216533 | pAAV-hSynapsin1-FLEx-axon-jGCaMP8m-WPRE-SV40 | addgene full sequence | sequence record 432512 | Addgene NGS Result
GGATCTTCCTAGAGCATGGCTACGTAGATAAGTAGCATGGCGGGTTAATCATTAACTACAAGGAACCCCT
AGTGATGGAGTTGGCCACTCCCTCTCTGCGCGCTCGCTCGCTCACTGAGGCCGGGCGACCAAAGGTCGCC
CGACGCCCGGGCTTTGCCCGGGCGGCCTCAGTGAGCGAGCGAGCGCGCAGCTGGCGTAATAGCGAAGAGG
CCCGCACCGATCGCCCTTCCCAACAGTTGCGCAGCCTGAATGGCGAATGGG
[124 nt withheld, positions 262-385]
C
[91 nt withheld, positions 387-477]
A
[49 nt withheld, positions 479-527]
CCTTTGACGTTGGAGTCCACGTTCTTT
[37 nt withheld, positions 555-591]
ACCCTATCTCGGTCTATTCTTTTGATTTATAAGGGATTTTGCCGATTTCGGCCTATTGGTTAAAAAATGA
GCTGATTTAACAAAAATTTAACGCGAATTTTAACAAAATATTAACGCTTACAATTTAGGTGGCACTTTTC
GGGGAAATGTGCGCGGAACCCCTATTTGTTTATTTTTCTAAATACATTCAAATATGTATCCGCTCATGAG
ACAATAACCCTGATAAATGCTTCAATAATATTGAAAAAGGAAGAGTATGAGTATTCAACATTTCCGTGTC
GCCCTTATTCCCTTTTTTGCGGCATTTTGCCTTCCTGTTTTTGCTCACCCAGAAACGCTGGTGAAAGTAA
AAGATGCTGAAGATCAGTTGGGTGCACGAGTGGGTTACATCGAACTGGATCTCAACAGCGGTAAGATCCT
TGAGAGTTTTCGCCCCGAAGAACGTTTTCCAATGATGAGCACTTTTAAAGTTCTGCTATGTGGCGCGGTA
TTATCCCGTATTGACGCCGGGCAAGAGCAACTCGGTCGCCGCATACACTATTCTCAGAATGACTTGGTTG
AGTACTCACCAGTCACAGAAAAGCATCTTACGGATGGCATGACAGTAAGAGAATTATGCAGTGCTGCCAT
AACCATGAGTGATAACACTGCGGCCAACTTACTTCTGACAACGATCGGAGGACCGAAGGAGCTAACCGCT
TTTTTGCACAACATGGGGGATCATGTAACTCGCCTTGATCGTTGGGAACCGGAGCTGAATGAAGCCATAC
CAAACGACGAGCGTGACACCACGATGCCTGTAGCAATGGCAACAACGTTGCGCAAACTATTAACTGGCGA
ACTACTTACTCTAGCTTCCCGGCAACAATTAATAGACTGGATGGAGGCGGATAAAGTTGCAGGACCACTT
CTGCGCTCGGCCCTTCCGGCTGGCTGGTTTATTGCTGATAAATCTGGAGCCGGTGAGCGTGGGTCTCGCG
GTATCATTGCAGCACTGGGGCCAGATGGTAAGCCCTCCCGTATCGTAGTTATCTACACGACGGGGAGTCA
GGCAACTATGGATGAACGAAATAGACAGATCGCTGAGATAGGTGCCTCACTGATTAAGCATTGGTAACTG
TCAGACCAAGTTTACTCATATATACTTTAGATTGATTTAAAACTTCATTTTTAATTTAAAAGGATCTAGG
TGAAGATCCTTTTTGATAATCTCATGACCAAAATCCCTTAACGTGAGTTTTCGTTCCACTGAGCGTCAGA
CCCCGTAGAAAAGATCAAAGGATCTTCTTGAGATCCTTTTTTTCTGCGCGTAATCTGCTGCTTGCAAACA
AAAAAACCACCGCTACCAGCGGTGGTTTGTTTGCCGGATCAAGAGCTACCAACTCTTTTTCCGAAGGTAA
CTGGCTTCAGCAGAGCGCAGATACCAAATACTGTTCTTCTAGTGTAGCCGTAGTTAGGCCACCACTTCAA
GAACTCTGTAGCACCGCCTACATACCTCGCTCTGCTAATCCTGTTACCAGTGGCTGCTGCCAGTGGCGAT
AAGTCGTGTCTTACCGGGTTGGACTCAAGACGATAGTTACCGGATAAGGCGCAGCGGTCGGGCTGAACGG
GGGGTTCGTGCACACAGCCCAGCTTGGAGCGAACGACCTACACCGAACTGAGATACCTACAGCGTGAGCT
ATGAGAAAGCGCCACGCTTCCCGAAGGGAGAAAGGCGGACAGGTATCCGGTAAGCGGCAGGGTCGGAACA
GGAGAGCGCACGAGGGAGCTTCCAGGGGGAAACGCCTGGTATCTTTATAGTCCTGTCGGGTTTCGCCACC
TCTGACTTGAGCGTCGATTTTTGTGATGCTCGTCAGGGGGGCGGAGCCTATGGAAAAACGCCAGCAACGC
GGCCTTTTTACGGTTCCTGGCCTTTTGCTGGCCTTTTGCTCACATGTTCTTTCCTGCGTTATCCCCTGAT
TCTGTGGATAACCGTATTACCGCCTTTGAGTGAGCTGATACCGCTCGCCGCAGCCGAACGACCGAGCGCA
GCGAGTCAGTGAGCGAGGAAGCGGAAGAGCGCCCAATACGCAAACCGCCTCTCCCCGCGCGTTGGCCGAT
TCATTAATGCAGCTGCGCGCTCGCTCGCTCACTGAGGCCGCCCGGGCAAAGCCCGGGCGTCGGGCGACCT
TTGGTCGCCCGGCCTCAGTGAGCGAGCGAGCGCGCAGAGAGGGAGTGGCCAACTCCATCACTAGGGGTTC
CTTGTAGTTAATGATTAACCCGCCATGCTACTTATCTACGTAGCCATGCTCTAGGAAGATCCTTATCGAT
TTTACCACATTTGTAGAGGTTTTACTTGCTTTAAAAAACCTCCCACATCTCCCCCTGAACCTGAAACATA
AAATGAATGCAATTGTTGTTGTTAACTTGTTTATTGCAGCTTATAATGGTTACAAATAAAGCAATAGCAT
CACAAATTTCACAAATAAAGCATTTTTTTCACTGCATTCTAGTTGTGGTTTGTCCAAACTCATCAATGTA
TCTTATCATGTCTGCTCGAAGCGGCCGCCCGGGTCGACTCTAGATGCATGCTCGAGCGGCCGCCCGGGTC
GACGGTATCGATGCGGGGAGGCGGCCCAAAGGGAGATCCGACTCGTCTGAGGGCGAAGGCGAAGACGCGG
AAGAGGCCGCAGAGCCGGCAGCAGGCCGCGGGAAGGAAGGTCCGCTGGATTGAGGGCCGAAGGGACGTAG
CAGAAGGACGTCCCGCGCAGAATCCAGGTGGCAACACAGGCGAGCAGCCAAGGAAAGGACGATGATTTCC
CCGACAACACCACGGAATTGTCAGTGCCCAACAGCCGAGCCCCTGTCCAGCAGCGGGCAAGGCAGGCGGC
GATGAGTTCCGCCGTGGCAATAGGGAGGGGGAAAGCGAAAGTCCCGGAAAGGAGCTGACAGGTGGTGGCA
ATGCCCCAACCAGTGGGGGTTGCGTCAGCAAACACAGTGCACACCACGCCACGTTGCCTGACAACGGGCC
ACAACTCCTCATAAAGAGACAGCAACCAGGATTTATACAAGGAGGAGAAAATGAAAGCCATACGGGAAGC
AATAGCATGATACAAAGGCATTAAAGCAGCGTATCCACATAGCGTAAAAGGAGCAACATAGTTAAGAATA
CCAGTCAATCTTTCACAAATTTTGTAATCCAGAGGTTGATTATCGATAAGCTTGATATCGAATTCGAACC
TCTTCGAGGGACATAACTTCGTATAATGTATGCTATACGAAGTTATGGGTCGATGGTGAGATCTGGACTA
GAGGGTCGATGGTGATGCTTGGATCAAAATAGGAAGAATCCCAATGATAACTTCGTATAAAGTATCCTAT
ACGAAGTTATACTAGAATTCGGTACCGCTAGCACTAGTGCCACCATGCTGTGCTGTATGAGAAGAACCAA
ACAGGTTGAAAAGAATGATGAGGACCAAAAGATTGGTTCTCATCATCACCATCATCACACGCGTCGCAAG
AAGACCTTCAAGGAGGTGGCCACCGCCGTGAAGATCATCGGCCGCCTGATGGGCCTGAAGATCAACGTCT
ATATCAAGGCCGACAAGCAGAAGAACGGCATCAAGGCGAACTTCCACATCCGCCACAACATCGAGGACGG
CGGCGTGCAGCTCGCCTACCACTACCAGCAGAACACCCCCATCGGCGACGGCCCCGTGCTGCTGCCCGAC
AACCACTACCTGAGCGTGGAGTCCAAACTTTCGAAAGACCCCAACGAGAAGCGCGATCACATGGTCCTGC
TGGAGTTCGTGACCGCCGCCGGGATCACTCTCGGCATGGACGAGCTGTACAAGGGCGGTACCGGAGGGAG
CATGGTGAGCAAGGGCGAGGAGCTGTTCACCGGGGTGGTGCCCATCCTGGTCGAGCTGGACGGCGACGTA
AACGGCCACAAGTTCAGCGTGTCCGGCGAGGGTGAGGGCGATGCCACCTACGGCAAGCTGACCCTGAAGT
TCATCTGCACCACCGGCAAGCTGCCCGTGCCCTGGCCCACCCTCGTGACCACCCTGACCTACGGCGTGCA
GTGCTTCAGCCGCTACCCCGACCACATGAAGCAGCACGACTTCTTCAAGTCCGCCATGCCCGAAGGCTAC
ATCCAGGAGCGCACCATCTTCTTCAAGGACGACGGCAACTACAAGACCCGCGCCGAGGTGAAGTTCGAGG
GCGACACCCTGGTGAACCGCATCGAGCTGAAGGGCATCGACTTCAAGGAGGACGGCAACATCCTGGGGCA
CAAGCTGGAGTACAACCTGCCGGACCAACTGACTGAAGAGCAGATCGCAGAATACAAAGAGGCTTTCTCC
CTATTTGACAAGGACGGGGATGGGACAATAACAACCAAGGAGCTGGGGACGGTGATGCGGTCTCTGGGGC
AGAACCCCACAGAAGCAGAGCTGCAGGACATGATCAATGAAGTAGATGCCGACGGTGACGGCACAATCGA
CTTCCCTGAGTTCCTGACAATGATGGCAAGAAAAATGAAATACAGGGACACGGAAGAAGAAATTAGAGAA
GCGTTCGGTGTGTTTGATAAGGATGGCAATGGCTACATCAGTGCAGCAGAGCTTCGCCACGTGATGACAA
ACCTTGGAGAGAAGTTAACAGATGAAGAGGTTGATGAAATGATCAGGGAAGCAGACATCGATGGGGATGG
TCAGGTAAACTACGAAGAGTTTGTACAAATGATGACAGCGAAGTGAGGCGCGCCGAGCTCCTAGTATAAC
TTCGTATAGCATACATTATACGAAGTTATGTGTCGATGGTGATGCTTGGCAATTCGGGTCGATGGTGAAG
CATTGGTCTTCCTATTTTGATATAACTTCGTATAGGATACTTTATACGAAGTTATGGGGATCATCACCTG
TGGAGAGAAAGGCAAAGTGGATGTCAGTAAGACCAATAGGTGCCTATCAGAAACGCAAGAGTCTTCTCTG
TCTCGACAAGCCCAGTTTCTATTGGTCTCCTTAAACCTGTCTTGTAACCTTGATACTTACCTGATCCAAC
GGCTGCGACTTGGGGCAGGGGGTCCTAGGGGTGGTCTGGCCAGGAGCCGCGGGGGCGGACTGCGCGGTGC
CCAGGAGCACAGCTGCGCTCTCAGGCACGACACGACTCCTCCGCTGCCCACCGCAGACTGAGGCAGCGCT
GAGTCGCCGGCGCCGCAGCGCAGATGGTCGCGCCCGTGCCCCCCTATCTCGCGCCTCGCGTGGTGCGGTC
CGGCTGGGCCGGCGGCGGCGCGGACGCGACCAAGGTGGCCGGGAAGGGGAGTTTGCGGGGGACCGGCGAG
TGACGTCAGCGCGCCTTCAGTGCTGAGGCGGCGGTGGCGCGCGCCGCCAGGCGGGGGCGAAGGCACTGTC
CGCGGTGCTGAAGCTGGCAGTGCGCACGCGCCTCGCCGCATCCTGTTTCCCCTCCCCCTCTCTGATAGGG
GATGCGCAATTTGGGGAATGGGGGTTGGGTGCTTGTCCAGTGGGTCGGGGTCGGTCGTCAATTTAAATAC
TGAAAAGGGCGAATTCCAGCACACTGGAGCTC
Features (pLannotate 1.2.2; 20 found; start..end, strand, type, name):
     61..193     +  repeat_region  AAV2 ITR (fragment): inverted terminal repeat of adeno-associated virus serotype 2 inverted
    188..257     +  CDS            lacZα (fragment): LacZα fragment of β-galactosidase; lacZ fragment
    262..690     +  rep_origin     f1 ori (sequence partly withheld): f1 bacteriophage origin of replication; arrow indicates direction of (+) strand synthesis
    743..847     +  promoter       AmpR promoter: bla
    848..1708    +  CDS            AmpR: β-lactamase; bla; confers resistance to ampicillin, carbenicillin, and related antibiotics
   1879..2467    +  rep_origin     ori: high-copy-number ColE1/pMB1/pBR322/pUC origin of replication
   2650..2706    +  CDS            lacI (fragment): lac repressor; lacI; The lac repressor binds to the lac operator to inhibit transcription in E. coli. This inhibition can be relieved by adding lactose or isopropyl-β-D-thiogalactopyranoside (IPTG).
   2700..2833    -  repeat_region  AAV2 ITR: inverted terminal repeat of adeno-associated virus serotype 2 inverted
   2904..2972    +  CDS            large T antigen (fragment): large T antigen from SV40 (simian virus 40)
   2995..3116    +  polyA_signal   SV40 poly(A) signal: SV40 polyadenylation signal
   3194..3782    -  misc_feature   WPRE: woodchuck hepatitis virus posttranscriptional regulatory element
   3782..3806    -  misc_feature   MCS (fragment): pBluescript multiple cloning site
   3824..3857    -  protein_bind   loxP: Cre-mediated recombination occurs in the 8-bp core sequence (GCATACAT). Cre recombinase
   3928..3961    -  protein_bind   lox2272: Cre-mediated recombination occurs in the 8-bp core sequence (GGATACTT). lox2272 sites are compatible with each other, but incompatible with loxP or loxN sites (Lee and Saito, 1988). Cre recombinase
   3996..4055    +  CDS            Gap43 (fragment): NEUM_RAT - Experimental evidence at protein level: Swiss-Prot protein existence level 1. This protein is associated with nerve growth. It is a major component of the motile 'growth cones' that form the tips of elongating axons. Plays a role in axonal and dendritic filopodia induction (By similarity). From Rattus norvegicus (Rat).
   4155..5327    +  CDS            GCaMP6s (fragment): improved fluorescent protein-based calcium sensor (Chen et al., 2013)
   5347..5380    +  protein_bind   loxP: Cre-mediated recombination occurs in the 8-bp core sequence (GCATACAT). Cre recombinase
   5443..5476    +  protein_bind   lox2272: Cre-mediated recombination occurs in the 8-bp core sequence (GGATACTT). lox2272 sites are compatible with each other, but incompatible with loxP or loxN sites (Lee and Saito, 1988). Cre recombinase
   5489..5621    -  intron         chimeric intron: chimera between introns from human β-globin and immunoglobulin heavy chain genes
   5714..6111    -  promoter       hSyn promoter (fragment): human synapsin I promoter; confers neuron-specific expression (Kügler et al., 2003)
