[The description below was written by a language model from this plasmid's Addgene catalogue record and pLannotate feature annotations shown in this document.]
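Description:
pAAV-hSynapsin1-FLEx-axon-jGCaMP8m-WPRE-SV40 is an AAV transfer plasmid for Cre-dependent, neuron-restricted expression of an axon-targeted genetically encoded calcium indicator. It is maintained in E. coli through a high-copy ColE1/pUC-type origin with ampicillin resistance (bla), and the backbone also carries an f1 origin. Two AAV2 inverted terminal repeats flank the expression cassette, allowing it to be packaged into recombinant AAV particles when rep/cap and helper functions are supplied in trans. A recombination-reduced strain is recorded for propagation, consistent with the instability of ITRs.

In the sequenced record the cassette lies on the minus strand. It consists of the human synapsin I promoter, a chimeric β-globin/immunoglobulin intron, the FLEx switch, WPRE and an SV40 polyadenylation signal. The coding sequence sits on the opposite strand from the promoter, so it is inverted in the starting state, and it is bracketed on each side by a loxP/lox2272 pair in opposing orientation. Cre inverts the insert through one lox pair and then excises a site from the other, locking it in the sense orientation so that only Cre-expressing neurons make the sensor. The insert fuses an N-terminal GAP43 fragment, which directs the protein to axons, to jGCaMP8m. The annotation tool labels the sensor as a GCaMP6s fragment, presumably through homology among GCaMP variants. WPRE boosts transcript stability and expression.

The catalogue lists a total size of 6,461 bp, whereas the sequence record is 6,153 nt; the record does not explain the difference. The associated publication indicates use for calcium imaging of dopamine axons in medial prefrontal cortex.
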