Addgene plasmid #216533: pAAV-hSynapsin1-FLEx-axon-jGCaMP8m-WPRE-SV40
Purpose: An axon-targeted jGCaMP8m controlled by hSynapsin1 promoter and flex switch
Depositing lab: Yuki Kambe. Depositing organization: Kagoshima University. Publication: Enhanced Aversive Signals During Classical Conditioning in Dopamine Axons in Medial Prefrontal Cortex. Abe K, Kambe Y, Majima K, Hu Z, Ohtake M, Momennezhad A, Izumi H, Tanaka T, Matunis A, Stacy E, Itokazu T, Sato TR, Sato TK. bioRxiv. 2023 Aug 24:2023.08.23.554475. doi: 10.1101/2023.08.23.554475. Preprint. PubMed 37662305.
Backbone
  Vector backbone: pAAV
  Backbone size w/o insert (bp): 5116
  Total vector size (bp): 6461
  Vector type: Mammalian Expression, AAV, Cre/Lox
Growth in bacteria
  Bacterial resistance: Ampicillin, 100 μg/mL
  Growth temperature: 37°C
  Growth strain: NEB Stable
  Copy number: High Copy
Gene/Insert
  Gene/Insert name: axon-jGCaMP8m
  Insert size (bp): 1345
  Promoter: hSynapsin1
  Tag / fusion protein: GAP43 (N terminal on insert)
  Cloning method: Restriction Enzyme; 5′ cloning site AscI (not destroyed); 3′ cloning site NheI (not destroyed)
  Sequencing primers: 5′ GCAACGTGCTGGTTATTGTG (CAG-F); 3′ CATAGCGTAAAAGGAGCAACA (WPRE-R)
Terms and licenses: Academic/Nonprofit Terms; Industry Terms: Not Available to Industry
How to cite: pAAV-hSynapsin1-FLEx-axon-jGCaMP8m-WPRE-SV40 was a gift from Yuki Kambe (Addgene plasmid # 216533 ; http://n2t.net/addgene:216533 ; RRID:Addgene_216533)
